>Addgene plasmid #141882 | TFORF1902 | addgene full sequence | sequence record 415058 | Addgene NGS Result
TTAATGTAGTCTTATGCAATACTCTTGTAGTCTTGCAACATGGTAACGATGAGTTAGCAACATGCCTTAC
AAGGAGAGAAAAAGCACCGTGCATGCCGATTGGTGGAAGTAAGGTGGTACGATCGTGCCTTATTAGGAAG
GCAACAGACGGGTCTGACATGGATTGGACGAACCACTGAATTGCCGCATTGCAGAGATATTGTATTTAAG
TGCCTAGCTCGATACATAAACGGGTCTCTCTGGTTAGACCAGATCTGAGCCTGGGAGCTCTCTGGCTAAC
TAGGGAACCCACTGCTTAAGCCTCAATAAAGCTTGCCTTGAGTGCTTCAAGTAGTGTGTGCCCGTCTGTT
GTGTGACTCTGGTAACTAGAGATCCCTCAGACCCTTTTAGTCAGTGTGGAAAATCTCTAGCAGTGGCGCC
CGAACAGGGACTTGAAAGCGAAAGGGAAACCAGAGGAGCTCTCTCGACGCAGGACTCGGCTTGCTGAAGC
GCGCACGGCAAGAGGCGAGGGGCGGCGACTGGTGAGTACGCCAAAAATTTTGACTAGCGGAGGCTAGAAG
GAGAGAGATGGGTGCGAGAGCGTCAGTATTAAGCGGGGGAGAATTAGATCGCGATGGGAAAAAATTCGGT
TAAGGCCAGGGGGAAAGAAAAAATATAAATTAAAACATATAGTATGGGCAAGCAGGGAGCTAGAACGATT
CGCAGTTAATCCTGGCCTGTTAGAAACATCAGAAGGCTGTAGACAAATACTGGGACAGCTACAACCATCC
CTTCAGACAGGATCAGAAGAACTTAGATCATTATATAATACAGTAGCAACCCTCTATTGTGTGCATCAAA
GGATAGAGATAAAAGACACCAAGGAAGCTTTAGACAAGATAGAGGAAGAGCAAAACAAAAGTAAGACCAC
CGCACAGCAAGCGGCCGCTGATCTTCAGACCTGGAGGAGGAGATATGAGGGACAATTGGAGAAGTGAATT
ATATAAATATAAAGTAGTAAAAATTGAACCATTAGGAGTAGCACCCACCAAGGCAAAGAGAAGAGTGGTG
CAGAGAGAAAAAAGAGCAGTGGGAATAGGAGCTTTGTTCCTTGGGTTCTTGGGAGCAGCAGGAAGCACTA
TGGGCGCAGCGTCAATGACGCTGACGGTACAGGCCAGACAATTATTGTCTGGTATAGTGCAGCAGCAGAA
CAATTTGCTGAGGGCTATTGAGGCGCAACAGCATCTGTTGCAACTCACAGTCTGGGGCATCAAGCAGCTC
CAGGCAAGAATCCTGGCTGTGGAAAGATACCTAAAGGATCAACAGCTCCTGGGGATTTGGGGTTGCTCTG
GAAAACTCATTTGCACCACTGCTGTGCCTTGGAATGCTAGTTGGAGTAATAAATCTCTGGAACAGATTTG
GAATCACACGACCTGGATGGAGTGGGACAGAGAAATTAACAATTACACAAGCTTAATACACTCCTTAATT
GAAGAATCGCAAAACCAGCAAGAAAAGAATGAACAAGAATTATTGGAATTAGATAAATGGGCAAGTTTGT
GGAATTGGTTTAACATAACAAATTGGCTGTGGTATATAAAATTATTCATAATGATAGTAGGAGGCTTGGT
AGGTTTAAGAATAGTTTTTGCTGTACTTTCTATAGTGAATAGAGTTAGGCAGGGATATTCACCATTATCG
TTTCAGACCCACCTCCCAACCCCGAGGGGACCCATGCATTGCATCTCAATTAGTCAGCAACCAGGTGTGG
AAAGTCCCCAGGCTCCCCAGCAGGCAGAAGTATGCAAAGCATGCGTCTCAATTAGTCAGCAACCATAGTC
CCGCCCCTAACTCCGCCCATCCCGCCCCTAACTCCGCCCAGTTCCGCCCATTCTCCGCCCCATGGCTGAC
TAATTTTTTTTATTTATGCAGAGGCCGAGGCCGCCTCGGCCTCTGAGCTATTCCAGAAGTAGTGAGGAGG
CTTTTTTGGAGGCCTAGGCTTTTGCAAAAAGCTTTCTAGAGGTACCACCGGAGCTTACCATGACCGAGTA
CAAGCCCACGGTGCGCCTCGCCACCCGCGACGACGTCCCCAGGGCCGTACGCACCCTCGCCGCCGCGTTC
GCCGACTACCCCGCCACGCGCCACACCGTCGATCCGGACCGCCACATCGAGCGGGTCACCGAGCTGCAAG
AACTCTTCCTCACGCGCGTCGGGCTCGACATCGGCAAGGTGTGGGTCGCGGACGACGGCGCCGCCGTGGC
GGTCTGGACCACGCCGGAGAGCGTCGAAGCGGGGGCGGTGTTCGCCGAGATCGGCCCGCGCATGGCCGAG
TTGAGCGGTTCCCGGCTGGCCGCGCAGCAACAGATGGAAGGCCTCCTGGCGCCGCACCGGCCCAAGGAGC
CCGCGTGGTTCCTGGCCACCGTCGGCGTCTCGCCCGACCACCAGGGCAAGGGTCTGGGCAGCGCCGTCGT
GCTCCCCGGAGTGGAGGCGGCCGAGCGCGCCGGGGTGCCCGCCTTCCTGGAGACCTCCGCGCCCCGCAAC
CTCCCCTTCTACGAGCGGCTCGGCTTCACCGTCACCGCCGACGTCGAGGTGCCCGAAGGACCGCGCACCT
GGTGCATGACCCGCAAGCCCGGTGCCAGTTAACGAATTCTAGATCTTGAGACAAATGGCAGTATTCATCC
ACAATTTTAAAAGAAAAGGGGGGATTGGGGGGTACAGTGCAGGGGAAAGAATAGTAGACATAATAGCAAC
AGACATACAAACTAAAGAATTACAAAAACAAATTACAAAAATTCAAAATTTTCGGGTTTATTACAGGGAC
AGCAGAGATCCACTTTGGCGCCGGCTCGAGGCCTGCAGGTGCAAAGATGGATAAAGTTTTAAACAGAGAG
GAATCTTTGCAGCTAATGGACCTTCTAGGTCTTGAAAGGAGTGGGAATTGGCTCCGGTGCCCGTCAGTGG
GCAGAGCGCACATCGCCCACAGTCCCCGAGAAGTTGGGGGGAGGGGTCGGCAATTGAACCGGTGCCTAGA
GAAGGTGGCGCGGGGTAAACTGGGAAAGTGATGTCGTGTACTGGCTCCGCCTTTTTCCCGAGGGTGGGGG
AGAACCGTATATAAGTGCAGTAGTCGCCGTGAACGTTCTTTTTCGCAACGGGTTTGCCGCCAGAACACAG
GTAAGTGCCGTGTGTGGTTCCCGCGGGCCTGGCCTCTTTACGGGTTATGGCCCTTGCGTGCCTTGAATTA
CTTCCACCTGGCTGCAGTACGTGATTCTTGATCCCGAGCTTCGGGTTGGAAGTGGGTGGGAGAGTTCGAG
GCCTTGCGCTTAAGGAGCCCCTTCGCCTCGTGCTTGAGTTGAGGCCTGGCCTGGGCGCTGGGGCCGCCGC
GTGCGAATCTGGTGGCACCTTCGCGCCTGTCTCGCTGCTTTCGATAAGTCTCTAGCCATTTAAAATTTTT
GATGACCTGCTGCGACGCTTTTTTTCTGGCAAGATAGTCTTGTAAATGCGGGCCAAGATCTGCACACTGG
TATTTCGGTTTTTGGGGCCGCGGGCGGCGACGGGGCCCGTGCGTCCCAGCGCACATGTTCGGCGAGGCGG
GGCCTGCGAGCGCGGCCACCGAGAATCGGACGGGGGTAGTCTCAAGCTGGCCGGCCTGCTCTGGTGCCTG
GCCTCGCGCCGCCGTGTATCGCCCCGCCCTGGGCGGCAAGGCTGGCCCGGTCGGCACCAGTTGCGTGAGC
GGAAAGATGGCCGCTTCCCGGCCCTGCTGCAGGGAGCTCAAAATGGAGGACGCGGCGCTCGGGAGAGCGG
GCGGGTGAGTCACCCACACAAAGGAAAAGGGCCTTTCCGTCCTCAGCCGTCGCTTCATGTGACTCCACGG
AGTACCGGGCGCCGTCCAGGCACCTCGATTAGTTCTCGAGCTTTTGGAGTACGTCGTCTTTAGGTTGGGG
GGAGGGGTTTTATGCGATGGAGTTTCCCCACACTGAGTGGGTGGAGACTGAAGTTAGGCCAGCTTGGCAC
TTGATGTAATTCTCCTTGGAATTTGCCCTTTTTGAGTTTGGATCTTGGTTCATTCTCAAGCCTCAGACAG
TGGTTCAAAGTTTTTTTCTTCCATTTCAGGTGTCGTGAGGCTAGCACCGCCACCATGCCGCAGCTGAACG
GCGGTGGAGGGGATGACCTAGGCGCCAACGACGAACTGATTTCCTTCAAAGACGAGGGCGAACAGGAGGA
GAAGAGCTCCGAAAACTCCTCGGCAGAGAGGGATTTAGCTGATGTCAAATCGTCTCTAGTCAATGAATCA
GAAACGAATCAAAACAGCTCCTCCGATTCCGAGGCGGAAAGACGGCCTCCGCCTCGCTCCGAAAGTTTCC
GAGACAAATCCCGGGAAAGTTTGGAAGAAGCGGCCAAGAGGCAAGATGGAGGGCTCTTTAAGGGGCCACC
GTATCCCGGCTACCCCTTCATCATGATCCCCGACCTGACGAGCCCCTACCTCCCCAACGGATCGCTCTCG
CCCACCGCCCGAACCTATCTCCAGATGAAATGGCCACTGCTTGATGTCCAGGCAGGGAGCCTCCAGAGTA
GACAAGCCCTCAAGGATGCCCGGTCCCCATCACCGGCACACATTGTCTCTAACAAAGTGCCAGTGGTGCA
GCACCCTCACCATGTCCACCCCCTCACGCCTCTTATCACGTACAGCAATGAACACTTCACGCCGGGAAAC
CCACCTCCACACTTACCAGCCGACGTAGACCCCAAAACAGGAATCCCACGGCCTCCGCACCCTCCAGATA
TATCCCCGTATTACCCACTATCGCCTGGCACCGTAGGACAAATCCCCCATCCGCTAGGATGGTTAGTACC
ACAGCAAGGTCAACCAGTGTACCCAATCACGACAGGAGGATTCAGACACCCCTACCCCACAGCTCTGACC
GTCAATGCTTCCATGTCCAGGTTCCCTCCCCATATGGTCCCACCACATCATACGCTACACACGACGGGCA
TTCCGCATCCGGCCATAGTCACACCAACAGTCAAACAGGAATCGTCCCAGAGTGATGTCGGCTCACTCCA
TAGTTCAAAGCATCAGGACTCCAAAAAGGAAGAAGAAAAGAAGAAGCCCCACATAAAGAAACCTCTTAAT
GCATTCATGTTGTATATGAAGGAAATGAGAGCAAAGGTCGTAGCTGAGTGCACGTTGAAAGAAAGCGCGG
CCATCAACCAGATCCTTGGGCGGAGGTGGCATGCACTGTCCAGAGAAGAGCAAGCGAAATACTACGAGCT
GGCCCGGAAGGAGCGACAGCTTCATATGCAACTGTACCCCGGCTGGTCCGCGCGGGATAACTATGGAAAG
AAGAAGAAGAGGAAAAGGGACAAGCAGCCGGGAGAGACCAATGAACACAGCGAATGTTTCCTAAATCCTT
GCCTTTCACTTCCTCCGATTACAGACCTGAGCGCTCCTAAGAAATGCCGAGCGCGCTTTGGCCTTGATCA
ACAGAATAACTGGTGCGGCCCTTGCAGTCTTTAGTAATGAACTAGTCCGTAACTTGAAAGTATTTCGATT
TCTTGGCTTTATATATCTTGTGGAAAGGACGAGTGGGCGCAAGTAGAAGTGTTGGTACGCGTTAAGTCGA
CAATCAACCTCTGGATTACAAAATTTGTGAAAGATTGACTGGTATTCTTAACTATGTTGCTCCTTTTACG
CTATGTGGATACGCTGCTTTAATGCCTTTGTATCATGCTATTGCTTCCCGTATGGCTTTCATTTTCTCCT
CCTTGTATAAATCCTGGTTGCTGTCTCTTTATGAGGAGTTGTGGCCCGTTGTCAGGCAACGTGGCGTGGT
GTGCACTGTGTTTGCTGACGCAACCCCCACTGGTTGGGGCATTGCCACCACCTGTCAGCTCCTTTCCGGG
ACTTTCGCTTTCCCCCTCCCTATTGCCACGGCGGAACTCATCGCCGCCTGCCTTGCCCGCTGCTGGACAG
GGGCTCGGCTGTTGGGCACTGACAATTCCGTGGTGTTGTCGGGGAAATCATCGTCCTTTCCTTGGCTGCT
CGCCTGTGTTGCCACCTGGATTCTGCGCGGGACGTCCTTCTGCTACGTCCCTTCGGCCCTCAATCCAGCG
GACCTTCCTTCCCGCGGCCTGCTGCCGGCTCTGCGGCCTCTTCCGCGTCTTCGCCTTCGCCCTCAGACGA
GTCGGATCTCCCTTTGGGCCGCCTCCCCGCGTCGACTTTAAGACCAATGACTTACAAGGCAGCTGTAGAT
CTTAGCCACTTTTTAAAAGAAAAGGGGGGACTGGAAGGGCTAATTCACTCCCAACGAAGACAAGATCTGC
TTTTTGCTTGTACTGGGTCTCTCTGGTTAGACCAGATCTGAGCCTGGGAGCTCTCTGGCTAACTAGGGAA
CCCACTGCTTAAGCCTCAATAAAGCTTGCCTTGAGTGCTTCAAGTAGTGTGTGCCCGTCTGTTGTGTGAC
TCTGGTAACTAGAGATCCCTCAGACCCTTTTAGTCAGTGTGGAAAATCTCTAGCAGTACGTATAGTAGTT
CATGTCATCTTATTATTCAGTATTTATAACTTGCAAAGAAATGAATATCAGAGAGTGAGAGGAACTTGTT
TATTGCAGCTTATAATGGTTACAAATAAAGCAATAGCATCACAAATTTCACAAATAAAGCATTTTTTTCA
CTGCATTCTAGTTGTGGTTTGTCCAAACTCATCAATGTATCTTATCATGTCTGGCTCTAGCTATCCCGCC
CCTAACTCCGCCCATCCCGCCCCTAACTCCGCCCAGTTCCGCCCATTCTCCGCCCCATGGCTGACTAATT
TTTTTTATTTATGCAGAGGCCGAGGCCGCCTCGGCCTCTGAGCTATTCCAGAAGTAGTGAGGAGGCTTTT
TTGGAGGCCTAGGGACGTACCCAATTCGCCCTATAGTGAGTCGTATTACGCGCGCTCACTGGCCGTCGTT
TTACAACGTCGTGACTGGGAAAACCCTGGCGTTACCCAACTTAATCGCCTTGCAGCACATCCCCCTTTCG
CCAGCTGGCGTAATAGCGAAGAGGCCCGCACCGATCGCCCTTCCCAACAGTTGCGCAGCCTGAATGGCGA
ATGGG
[124 nt withheld, positions 7076-7199]
C
[91 nt withheld, positions 7201-7291]
A
[49 nt withheld, positions 7293-7341]
CCTTTGACGTTGGAGTCCACGTTCTTT
[37 nt withheld, positions 7369-7405]
ACCCTATCTCGGTCTATTCTTTTGATTTATAAGGGATTTTGCCGATTTCGGCCTATTGGTTAAAAAATGA
GCTGATTTAACAAAAATTTAACGCGAATTTTAACAAAATATTAACGCTTACAATTTAGGTGGCACTTTTC
GGGGAAATGTGCGCGGAACCCCTATTTGTTTATTTTTCTAAATACATTCAAATATGTATCCGCTCATGAG
ACAATAACCCTGATAAATGCTTCAATAATATTGAAAAAGGAAGAGTATGAGTATTCAACATTTCCGTGTC
GCCCTTATTCCCTTTTTTGCGGCATTTTGCCTTCCTGTTTTTGCTCACCCAGAAACGCTGGTGAAAGTAA
AAGATGCTGAAGATCAGTTGGGTGCACGAGTGGGTTACATCGAACTGGATCTCAACAGCGGTAAGATCCT
TGAGAGTTTTCGCCCCGAAGAACGTTTTCCAATGATGAGCACTTTTAAAGTTCTGCTATGTGGCGCGGTA
TTATCCCGTATTGACGCCGGGCAAGAGCAACTCGGTCGCCGCATACACTATTCTCAGAATGACTTGGTTG
AGTACTCACCAGTCACAGAAAAGCATCTTACGGATGGCATGACAGTAAGAGAATTATGCAGTGCTGCCAT
AACCATGAGTGATAACACTGCGGCCAACTTACTTCTGACAACGATCGGAGGACCGAAGGAGCTAACCGCT
TTTTTGCACAACATGGGGGATCATGTAACTCGCCTTGATCGTTGGGAACCGGAGCTGAATGAAGCCATAC
CAAACGACGAGCGTGACACCACGATGCCTGTAGCAATGGCAACAACGTTGCGCAAACTATTAACTGGCGA
ACTACTTACTCTAGCTTCCCGGCAACAATTAATAGACTGGATGGAGGCGGATAAAGTTGCAGGACCACTT
CTGCGCTCGGCCCTTCCGGCTGGCTGGTTTATTGCTGATAAATCTGGAGCCGGTGAGCGTGGGTCTCGCG
GTATCATTGCAGCACTGGGGCCAGATGGTAAGCCCTCCCGTATCGTAGTTATCTACACGACGGGGAGTCA
GGCAACTATGGATGAACGAAATAGACAGATCGCTGAGATAGGTGCCTCACTGATTAAGCATTGGTAACTG
TCAGACCAAGTTTACTCATATATACTTTAGATTGATTTAAAACTTCATTTTTAATTTAAAAGGATCTAGG
TGAAGATCCTTTTTGATAATCTCATGACCAAAATCCCTTAACGTGAGTTTTCGTTCCACTGAGCGTCAGA
CCCCGTAGAAAAGATCAAAGGATCTTCTTGAGATCCTTTTTTTCTGCGCGTAATCTGCTGCTTGCAAACA
AAAAAACCACCGCTACCAGCGGTGGTTTGTTTGCCGGATCAAGAGCTACCAACTCTTTTTCCGAAGGTAA
CTGGCTTCAGCAGAGCGCAGATACCAAATACTGTTCTTCTAGTGTAGCCGTAGTTAGGCCACCACTTCAA
GAACTCTGTAGCACCGCCTACATACCTCGCTCTGCTAATCCTGTTACCAGTGGCTGCTGCCAGTGGCGAT
AAGTCGTGTCTTACCGGGTTGGACTCAAGACGATAGTTACCGGATAAGGCGCAGCGGTCGGGCTGAACGG
GGGGTTCGTGCACACAGCCCAGCTTGGAGCGAACGACCTACACCGAACTGAGATACCTACAGCGTGAGCT
ATGAGAAAGCGCCACGCTTCCCGAAGGGAGAAAGGCGGACAGGTATCCGGTAAGCGGCAGGGTCGGAACA
GGAGAGCGCACGAGGGAGCTTCCAGGGGGAAACGCCTGGTATCTTTATAGTCCTGTCGGGTTTCGCCACC
TCTGACTTGAGCGTCGATTTTTGTGATGCTCGTCAGGGGGGCGGAGCCTATGGAAAAACGCCAGCAACGC
GGCCTTTTTACGGTTCCTGGCCTTTTGCTGGCCTTTTGCTCACATGTTCTTTCCTGCGTTATCCCCTGAT
TCTGTGGATAACCGTATTACCGCCTTTGAGTGAGCTGATACCGCTCGCCGCAGCCGAACGACCGAGCGCA
GCGAGTCAGTGAGCGAGGAAGCGGAAGAGCGCCCAATACGCAAACCGCCTCTCCCCGCGCGTTGGCCGAT
TCATTAATGCAGCTGGCACGACAGGTTTCCCGACTGGAAAGCGGGCAGTGAGCGCAACGCAATTAATGTG
AGTTAGCTCACTCATTAGGCACCCCAGGCTTTACACTTTATGCTTCCGGCTCGTATGTTGTGTGGAATTG
TGAGCGGATAACAATTTCACACAGGAAACAGCTATGACCATGATTACGCCAAGCGCGCAATTAACCCTCA
CTAAAGGGAACAAAAGCTGGAGCTGCAAGC
Features (pLannotate 1.2.2; 31 found; start..end, strand, type, name):
      5..231     +  promoter       RSV promoter: Rous sarcoma virus enhancer/promoter
    232..412     +  LTR            5' LTR (truncated): truncated 5' long terminal repeat (LTR) from HIV-1
    459..584     +  misc_feature   HIV-1 Ψ: packaging signal of human immunodeficiency virus type 1
    568..931     +  CDS            HIV-1 gag (fragment): gag protein from human immunodeficiency virus 1; gag
   1077..1310    +  misc_feature   RRE: The Rev response element (RRE) of HIV-1 allows for Rev-dependent mRNA export from the nucleus to the cytoplasm.
   1687..1713    +  CDS            Rev (fragment): human immunodeficiency virus 1 (HIV-1) Rev protein; rev; enhances nuclear export of unspliced and incompletely spliced viral mRNAs
   1720..1743    +  promoter       SV40 promoter (fragment): SV40 early promoter
   1744..1815    +  promoter       SV40 promoter (fragment): SV40 enhancer and early promoter
   1839..1974    +  rep_origin     SV40 ori: SV40 origin of replication
   2020..2616    +  CDS            PuroR (fragment): puromycin N-acetyltransferase; pac from Streptomyces; confers resistance to puromycin
   2665..2782    +  misc_feature   cPPT/CTS: central polypurine tract and central termination sequence of HIV-1
   2847..2913    +  CDS            small t antigen (fragment): SV40 (simian virus 40) small t antigen
   2920..4098    +  promoter       EF-1α promoter: strong constitutive promoter for human elongation factor EF-1α
   4115..5491    +  CDS            Tcf7l2: TF7L2_MOUSE - Also known as Tcf4. Experimental evidence at protein level: Swiss-Prot protein existence level 1. Participates in the Wnt signaling pathway and modulates MYC expression by binding to its promoter in a sequence-specific manner. Acts as repressor in the absence of CTNNB1, and as activator in its presence. Activates transcription from promoters with several copies of the Tcf motif CCTTTGATC in the presence of CTNNB1. TLE1, TLE2, TLE3 and TLE4 repress transactivation mediated by TCF7L2/TCF4 and CTNNB1. Expression of dominant-negative mutants results in cell-cycle arrest in G1 (By sim
   5507..5560    +  promoter       U6 promoter (fragment): RNA polymerase III promoter for human U6 snRNA
   5602..6190    +  misc_feature   WPRE: woodchuck hepatitis virus posttranscriptional regulatory element
   6241..6260    +  misc_feature   cPPT/CTS (fragment): central polypurine tract and central termination sequence of HIV-1
   6262..6495    +  LTR            3' LTR (ΔU3): self-inactivating 3' long terminal repeat (LTR) from HIV-1
   6573..6694    +  polyA_signal   SV40 poly(A) signal: SV40 polyadenylation signal
   6734..6869    +  rep_origin     SV40 ori: SV40 origin of replication
   6890..6908    -  promoter       T7 promoter: promoter for bacteriophage T7 RNA polymerase
   6916..7071    +  CDS            lacZα (fragment): LacZα fragment of β-galactosidase; lacZ fragment
   7076..7504    +  rep_origin     f1 ori (sequence partly withheld): f1 bacteriophage origin of replication; arrow indicates direction of (+) strand synthesis
   7557..7661    +  promoter       AmpR promoter: bla
   7662..8522    +  CDS            AmpR: β-lactamase; bla; confers resistance to ampicillin, carbenicillin, and related antibiotics
   8693..9281    +  rep_origin     ori: high-copy-number ColE1/pMB1/pBR322/pUC origin of replication
   9464..9556    +  CDS            lacI (fragment): lac repressor; lacI; The lac repressor binds to the lac operator to inhibit transcription in E. coli. This inhibition can be relieved by adding lactose or isopropyl-β-D-thiogalactopyranoside (IPTG).
   9569..9590    +  protein_bind   CAP binding site: CAP binding activates transcription in the presence of cAMP. E. coli catabolite activator protein
   9605..9635    +  promoter       lac promoter: promoter for the E. coli lac operon
   9643..9659    +  protein_bind   lac operator: The lac repressor binds to the lac operator to inhibit transcription in E. coli. This inhibition can be relieved by adding lactose or isopropyl-β-D-thiogalactopyranoside (IPTG). lac repressor encoded by lacI
   9704..9722    +  promoter       T3 promoter: promoter for bacteriophage T3 RNA polymerase
