[The description below was written by a language model from this plasmid's Addgene catalogue record and pLannotate feature annotations shown in this document.]
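Description:
TFORF1902 is a third-generation, self-inactivating lentiviral expression plasmid built on the pLX_TRC317 backbone and carrying the human transcription factor TCF7L2 (also called TCF4), an effector of Wnt/β-catenin signalling. It belongs to a barcoded collection of transcription factor ORFs. In bacteria it is maintained through a high-copy ColE1/pUC origin and selected with ampicillin via β-lactamase. An f1 origin and remnants of a lac/lacZα cloning region flanked by T7 and T3 promoters are also present in the backbone. The depositor warns that the plasmid can recombine, as is common for constructs containing LTR repeats.

The viral genome is transcribed from an RSV promoter fused to a truncated HIV-1 5' LTR. It includes the Ψ packaging signal with a gag fragment, the RRE for Rev-dependent nuclear export, a cPPT/CTS, a WPRE to boost transcript stability and expression, and a ΔU3 3' LTR that inactivates the LTR promoter after integration, followed by an SV40 polyadenylation signal. Two cassettes sit inside this genome: an SV40 early promoter driving puromycin N-acetyltransferase for selection of transduced mammalian cells, and a strong constitutive EF-1α promoter driving the synthesized TCF7L2 ORF. The annotation tool matched this ORF to the mouse orthologue, but the record specifies the human isoform. The catalogue states that each ORF is paired with a unique 24-bp barcode; the feature table does not annotate it, so its position is not stated. The construct is intended for TCF7L2 overexpression, particularly in pooled screens where barcode readout identifies the transcription factor delivered, as in directed differentiation studies.
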