Addgene plasmid #141882: TFORF1902
Purpose: Lentiviral vector for overexpressing transcription factor ORFs with unique 24-bp barcodes. Barcodes facilitate identification of transcription factors in pooled screens.
Depositing lab: Feng Zhang. Depositing organization: Broad Institute. Publication: A transcription factor atlas of directed differentiation. Joung J, Ma S, Tay T, Geiger-Schuller KR, Kirchgatterer PC, Verdine VK, Guo B, Arias-Garcia MA, Allen WE, Singh A, Kuksenko O, Abudayyeh OO, Gootenberg JS, Fu Z, Macrae RK, Buenrostro JD, Regev A, Zhang F. Cell. 2023 Jan 5;186(1):209-229.e26. doi: 10.1016/j.cell.2022.11.026. PubMed 36608654.
Backbone
  Vector backbone: pLX_TRC317
  Backbone manufacturer: Broad Institute Genetic Perturbation Platform
  Backbone size w/o insert (bp): 8264
  Vector type: Mammalian Expression, Lentiviral
  Selectable markers: Puromycin
Growth in bacteria
  Bacterial resistance: Ampicillin, 100 μg/mL
  Growth temperature: 37°C
  Growth strain: NEB Stable
  Copy number: High Copy
Gene/Insert
  Gene/Insert name: TCF7L2
  Species: H. sapiens (human)
  Insert size (bp): 1481
  Entrez Gene: TCF7L2 (a.k.a. TCF-4, TCF4)
  Promoter: EF1a
  Cloning method: Unknown
  Sequencing primers: 5′ GGGTGGAGACTGAAGTTAGGCCAG; 3′ CACATAGCGTAAAAGGAGCAACATAG
Terms and licenses: Academic/Nonprofit Terms; Industry Terms: Not Available to Industry
Depositor comments: NM_001198528,ENST00000352065 . The transcription factor ORF portion of this plasmid was synthesized by Genewiz. Please test multiple small colonies in case of plasmid recombination. To make this collection available in a timely manner, a portion of this collection was not fully sequenced by Addgene. If an Addgene verified full plasmid sequence is not available, please contact us prior to placing an order to request the full sequence.
How to cite: TFORF1902 was a gift from Feng Zhang (Addgene plasmid # 141882 ; http://n2t.net/addgene:141882 ; RRID:Addgene_141882)
