>Addgene plasmid #141882 | TFORF1902 | depositor partial sequence | sequence record 277783 | Insert
ACCGCCACCATGCCGCAGCTGAACGGCGGTGGAGGGGATGACCTAGGCGCCAACGACGAACTGATTTCCT
TCAAAGACGAGGGCGAACAGGAGGAGAAGAGCTCCGAAAACTCCTCGGCAGAGAGGGATTTAGCTGATGT
CAAATCGTCTCTAGTCAATGAATCAGAAACGAATCAAAACAGCTCCTCCGATTCCGAGGCGGAAAGACGG
CCTCCGCCTCGCTCCGAAAGTTTCCGAGACAAATCCCGGGAAAGTTTGGAAGAAGCGGCCAAGAGGCAAG
ATGGAGGGCTCTTTAAGGGGCCACCGTATCCCGGCTACCCCTTCATCATGATCCCCGACCTGACGAGCCC
CTACCTCCCCAACGGATCGCTCTCGCCCACCGCCCGAACCTATCTCCAGATGAAATGGCCACTGCTTGAT
GTCCAGGCAGGGAGCCTCCAGAGTAGACAAGCCCTCAAGGATGCCCGGTCCCCATCACCGGCACACATTG
TCTCTAACAAAGTGCCAGTGGTGCAGCACCCTCACCATGTCCACCCCCTCACGCCTCTTATCACGTACAG
CAATGAACACTTCACGCCGGGAAACCCACCTCCACACTTACCAGCCGACGTAGACCCCAAAACAGGAATC
CCACGGCCTCCGCACCCTCCAGATATATCCCCGTATTACCCACTATCGCCTGGCACCGTAGGACAAATCC
CCCATCCGCTAGGATGGTTAGTACCACAGCAAGGTCAACCAGTGTACCCAATCACGACAGGAGGATTCAG
ACACCCCTACCCCACAGCTCTGACCGTCAATGCTTCCATGTCCAGGTTCCCTCCCCATATGGTCCCACCA
CATCATACGCTACACACGACGGGCATTCCGCATCCGGCCATAGTCACACCAACAGTCAAACAGGAATCGT
CCCAGAGTGATGTCGGCTCACTCCATAGTTCAAAGCATCAGGACTCCAAAAAGGAAGAAGAAAAGAAGAA
GCCCCACATAAAGAAACCTCTTAATGCATTCATGTTGTATATGAAGGAAATGAGAGCAAAGGTCGTAGCT
GAGTGCACGTTGAAAGAAAGCGCGGCCATCAACCAGATCCTTGGGCGGAGGTGGCATGCACTGTCCAGAG
AAGAGCAAGCGAAATACTACGAGCTGGCCCGGAAGGAGCGACAGCTTCATATGCAACTGTACCCCGGCTG
GTCCGCGCGGGATAACTATGGAAAGAAGAAGAAGAGGAAAAGGGACAAGCAGCCGGGAGAGACCAATGAA
CACAGCGAATGTTTCCTAAATCCTTGCCTTTCACTTCCTCCGATTACAGACCTGAGCGCTCCTAAGAAAT
GCCGAGCGCGCTTTGGCCTTGATCAACAGAATAACTGGTGCGGCCCTTGCAGTCTTTAGTAATGAACTAG
TCCGTAACTTGAAAGTATTTCGATTTCTTGGCTTTATATATCTTGTGGAAAGGACGAGTGGGCGCAAGTA
GAAGTGTTGGT
