>Addgene plasmid #141882 | TFORF1902 | depositor partial sequence | sequence record 277784 | Barcode
GTGGGCGCAAGTAGAAGTGTTGGT
